>Addgene plasmid #210777 | pDL0_119 | addgene full sequence | sequence record 421285 | Addgene NGS Result
GTGGCTCTTCAGTGGACGAAAGGGCCTCGTGATACGCCTATTTTTATAGGTTAATGTCATGATAATAATG
GTTTCTTAGACGTCAGGTGGCACTTTTCGGGGAAATGTGCGCGGAACCCCTATTTGTTTATTTTTCTAAA
TACATTCAAATATGTATCCGCTCATGAGACAATAACCCTGATAAATGCTTCAATAATATTGAAAAAGGAA
GAGTATGCGCTCACGCAACTGGTCCAGAACCTTGACCGAACGCAGCGGTGGTAACGGCGCAGTGGCGGTT
TTCATGGCTTGTTATGACTGTTTTTTTTTGGGGTACAGTCTATGCCTCGGGCATCCAAGCAGCAAGCGCG
TTACGCCGTGGGTCGATGTTTGATGTTATGGAGCAGCAACGATGTTACGCAGCAGGGCAGTCGCCCTAAA
ACAAAGTTAAACATCATGAGGGAAGCGGTGATCGCCGAAGTATCGACTCAACTATCAGAGGTAGTTGGCG
TCATCGAGCGCCATCTCGAACCGACGTTGCTGGCCGTACATTTGTACGGCTCCGCAGTGGATGGCGGCCT
GAAGCCACACAGCGATATTGATTTGCTGGTTACGGTGACCGTAAGGCTTGATGAAACAACGCGGCGAGCT
TTGATCAACGACCTTTTGGAAACTTCGGCTTCCCCTGGAGAGAGCGAGATTCTCCGCGCTGTAGAAGTCA
CCATTGTTGTGCACGACGACATCATTCCGTGGCGTTATCCAGCTAAGCGCGAACTGCAATTTGGAGAATG
GCAGCGCAATGACATTCTTGCAGGTATCTTCGAGCCAGCCACGATCGACATTGATCTGGCTATCTTGCTG
ACAAAAGCAAGAGAACATAGCGTTGCCTTGGTAGGTCCAGCGGCGGAGGAACTCTTTGATCCGGTTCCTG
AACAGGATCTATTTGAGGCGCTAAATGAAACCTTAACGCTATGGAACTCGCCGCCCGACTGGGCTGGCGA
TGAGCGAAATGTAGTGCTTACGTTGTCCCGCATTTGGTACAGCGCAGTAACCGGCAAAATCGCGCCGAAG
GATGTCGCTGCCGACTGGGCAATGGAGCGCCTGCCGGCCCAGTATCAGCCCGTCATACTTGAAGCTAGAC
AGGCTTATCTTGGACAAGAAGAAGATCGCTTGGCCTCGCGCGCAGATCAGTTGGAAGAATTTGTCCATTA
CGTAAAAGGCGAGATCACCAAGGTAGTCGGCAAATAACTGTCAGACCAAGTTTACTCATATATACTTTAG
ATTGATTTAAAACTTCATTTTTAATTTAAAAGGATCTAGGTGAAGATCCTTTTTGATAATCTCATGACCA
AAATCCCTTAACGTGAGTTTTCGTTCCACTGAGCGTCAGACCCCGTAGAAAAGATCAAAGGATCTTCTTG
AGATCCTTTTTTTCTGCGCGTAATCTGCTGCTTGCAAACAAAAAAACCACCGCTACCAGCGGTGGTTTGT
TTGCCGGATCAAGAGCTACCAACTCTTTTTCCGAAGGTAACTGGCTTCAGCAGAGCGCAGATACCAAATA
CTGTTCTTCTAGTGTAGCCGTAGTTAGGCCACCACTTCAAGAACTCTGTAGCACCGCCTACATACCTCGC
TCTGCTAATCCTGTTACCAGTGGCTGCTGCCAGTGGCGATAAGTCGTGTCTTACCGGGTTGGACTCAAGA
CGATAGTTACCGGATAAGGCGCAGCGGTCGGGCTGAACGGGGGGTTCGTGCACACAGCCCAGCTTGGAGC
GAACGACCTACACCGAACTGAGATACCTACAGCGTGAGCTATGAGAAAGCGCCACGCTTCCCGAAGGGAG
AAAGGCGGACAGGTATCCGGTAAGCGGCAGGGTCGGAACAGGAGAGCGCACGAGGGAGCTTCCAGGGGGA
AACGCCTGGTATCTTTATAGTCCTGTCGGGTTTCGCCACCTCTGACTTGAGCGTCGATTTTTGTGATGCT
CGTCAGGGGGGCGGAGCCTATGGAAAAACGCCAGCAACGCGGCCTTTTTACGGTTCCTGGCCTTTTGCTG
GCCTTTTGCTCACATGTTCTTTCCTGCGTTATCCCCTGATTCTGTGGATAACCGTATTACCGCCTTTGAG
TGAGCTGATACCGCTCGCCGCAGCCGAACGACCGAGCGCAGCGAGTCAGTGAGCGAGGAAGCGGAAGAGC
GCCCAATACGCAAACCGCCTCTCCCCGCGCGTTGGCCGATTCATTAATCACTCTGTGGTCTCAGGTGGCC
ATCACCATCACCATCACGATATTCCAACTACTGCTAGCGAGAATTTGTATTTTCAGGGTGAGCTCGACTA
CAAAGACCATGACGGTGATTATAAAGATCATGACATCGACTACAAGGATGACGATGACAAGTGAGCTTTG
AGACCACGAA
Features (pLannotate 1.2.2; 8 found; start..end, strand, type, name):
    110..214     +  promoter       AmpR promoter: bla
    205..285     -  CDS            int (fragment): INT2_ECOLX - Protein inferred from homology: Swiss-Prot protein existence level 3. Putative integrase believed to be involved in the insertion of antibiotic resistance genes into plasmids and transposons. From Escherichia coli.
    373..429     +  CDS            GmR (fragment): gentamycin acetyltransferase; aacC1; confers resistance to gentamycin
    436..1224    +  CDS            aadA: S3AD_ECOLX - Experimental evidence at protein level: Swiss-Prot protein existence level 1. Mediates bacterial resistance to the antibiotics streptomycin and spectinomycin. From Escherichia coli.
   1398..1986    +  rep_origin     ori: high-copy-number ColE1/pMB1/pBR322/pUC origin of replication
   2169..2218    +  CDS            lacI (fragment): lac repressor; lacI; The lac repressor binds to the lac operator to inhibit transcription in E. coli. This inhibition can be relieved by adding lactose or isopropyl-β-D-thiogalactopyranoside (IPTG).
   2240..2257    +  CDS            7xHis (fragment): 6xHis affinity tag
   2306..2371    +  CDS            3xFLAG: three tandem FLAG® epitope tags, followed by an enterokinase cleavage site
