[The description below was written by a language model from this plasmid's Addgene catalogue record and pLannotate feature annotations shown in this document.]
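Description:
pDL0_119 is a small (about 2.4 kb) part-donor plasmid built on the EC15458 backbone and catalogued under plant expression and synthetic biology. It is not an expression vector in its own right: the feature table shows no plant promoter, terminator or coding gene, only a short synthetic tag module carried on a minimal bacterial backbone. Propagation in E. coli relies on a high-copy ColE1/pUC-type origin, and selection is by spectinomycin through the aadA adenylyltransferase gene, which appears to be driven by an upstream bla (AmpR) promoter. The short integrase, gentamicin acetyltransferase and lacI fragments annotated nearby are most likely non-functional remnants of the resistance cassette and backbone lineage rather than working elements.

The 145 bp insert, called HFC, encodes a composite C-terminal tag consisting of a 6xHis affinity tag, a TEV protease recognition site and a 3xFLAG epitope. The annotation detects the His and 3xFLAG segments with a gap between them that is consistent with the stated TEV site, although that site is not itself annotated. Fused to the end of a protein of interest, this arrangement gives two independent handles for detection and purification, with the TEV site between them allowing proteolytic cleavage so that the 3xFLAG portion can be separated from the His-tagged protein, as in a tandem purification scheme. The "C2" label in the stated purpose and the "level 0"-style name suggest a position-defined part for modular assembly of plant transcriptional units, but the record does not state the assembly standard or the flanking sites. The associated work concerns inducible synthetic circuits in grasses.
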