Addgene plasmid #210777: pDL0_119
Purpose: C2_6xHis_TEV_3xFlag C' terminus Tag (HFC)
Depositing lab: Dmitri Nusinow. Depositing organization: Donald Danforth Plant Science Center. Publication: Remote Sensing of Endogenous Pigmentation by Inducible Synthetic Circuits in Grasses. Lee DY, Acosta-Gamboa L, Saleh L, Pathak S, Swyers N, Morgan A, Meerdink S, Kuzio C, Calderon S, Sheng H, Kenney S, Zare A, Gehan M, Nusinow DA. Plant Biotechnol J. 2025 Dec 5. doi: 10.1111/pbi.70480. PubMed 41351300.
Backbone
  Vector backbone: EC15458
  Backbone size w/o insert (bp): 2243
  Total vector size (bp): 2388
  Vector type: Plant Expression, Synthetic Biology
Growth in bacteria
  Bacterial resistance: Spectinomycin, 50 μg/mL
  Growth temperature: 37°C
  Growth strain: DH5alpha
  Copy number: Unknown
Gene/Insert
  Gene/Insert name: 6xHis_TEV_3xFlag C'terminus Tag (HFC) (alt name: HFC)
  Species: Synthetic
  Insert size (bp): 145
Terms and licenses: Academic/Nonprofit Terms; Industry Terms: Not Available to Industry
Depositor comments: Please visit https://doi.org/10.1101/2025.06.20.660755 for bioRxiv preprint.
How to cite: pDL0_119 was a gift from Dmitri Nusinow (Addgene plasmid # 210777 ; http://n2t.net/addgene:210777 ; RRID:Addgene_210777)
